>Addgene plasmid #48549 | pFUSB4_GTCC | depositor full sequence | sequence record 70249 | Full Sequence
ATGTTTTCCCAGTCACGACGTTGTAAAACGACGGCCAGTCTTAAGCGTCTCATGGCCTGACCCCGGACCA
AGTGGTGGCCTATCGCCAGCAACAATGGCGGCAAGCAAGCGCTCGAAACGGTGCAGCGGCTGTTGCCGGT
GCTGTGCCAGGACCATGGCCTGACCCCGGACCAAGTGGTGGCTATCGCCAGCAACGGTGGCGGCAAGCAA
GCGCTCGAAACGGTGCAGCGGCTGTTGCCGGTGCTGTGCCAGGACCATGGCCTGACTCCGGACCAAGTGG
TGGCTATCGCCAGCCACGATGGCGGCAAGCAAGCGCTCGAAACGGTGCAGCGGCTGTTGCCGGTGCTGTG
CCAGGACCATGGCCTGACTCCGGACCAAGTGGTGGCTATCGCCAGCCACGATGGCGGCAAGCAAGCGCTC
GAAACGGTGCAGCGGCTGTTGCCGGTGCTGTGCCAGGACCATGGCCTGACCCCGGACCAAGTGGTGGCTA
TCGAGACGTCTAGACCAGCCAGGACAGAAATGCCTCGACTTCGCTGCTACCCAAGGTTGCCGGGTGACGC
ACACCGTGGAAACGGATGAAGGCACGAACCCAGTGGACATAAGCCTGTTCGGTTCGTAAGCTGTAATGCA
AGTAGCGTATGCGCTCACGCAACTGGTCCAGAACCTTGACCGAACGCAGCGGTGGTAACGGCGCAGTGGC
GGTTTTCATGGCTTGTTATGACTGTTTTTTTGGGGTACAGTCTATGCCTCGGGCATCCAAGCAGCAAGCG
CGTTACGCCGTGGGTCGATGTTTGATGTTATGGAGCAGCAACGATGTTACGCAGCAGGGCAGTCGCCCTA
AAACAAAGTTAAACATTATGAGGGAAGCGGTGATCGCCGAAGTATCGACTCAACTATCAGAGGTAGTTGG
CGTCATCGAGCGCCATCTCGAACCGACGTTGCTGGCCGTACATTTGTACGGCTCCGCAGTGGATGGCGGC
CTGAAGCCACACAGTGATATTGATTTGCTGGTTACGGTGACCGTAAGGCTTGATGAAACAACGCGGCGAG
CTTTGATCAACGACCTTTTGGAAACTTCGGCTTCCCCTGGAGAGAGCGAGATTCTCCGCGCTGTAGAAGT
CACCATTGTTGTGCACGACGACATCATTCCGTGGCGTTATCCAGCTAAGCGCGAACTGCAATTTGGAGAA
TGGCAGCGCAATGACATTCTTGCAGGTATCTTCGAGCCAGCCACGATCGACATTGATCTGGCTATCTTGC
TGACAAAAGCAAGAGAACATAGCGTTGCCTTGGTAGGTCCAGCGGCGGAGGAACTCTTTGATCCGGTTCC
TGAACAGGATCTATTTGAGGCGCTAAATGAAACCTTAACGCTATGGAACTCGCCGCCCGACTGGGCTGGC
GATGAGCGAAATGTAGTGCTTACGTTGTCCCGCATTTGGTACAGCGCAGTAACCGGCAAAATCGCGCCGA
AGGATGTCGCTGCCGACTGGGCAATGGAGCGCCTGCCGGCCCAGTATCAGCCCGTCATACTTGAAGCTAG
ACAGGCTTATCTTGGACAAGAAGAAGATCGCTTGGCCTCGCGCGCAGATCAGTTGGAAGAATTTGTCCAC
TACGTGAAAGGCGAGATCACCAAGGTAGTCGGCAAATAACCCTCGAGCCACCCATGACCAAAATCCCTTA
ACGTGAGTTACGCGTCGTTCCACTGAGCGTCAGACCCCGTAGAAAAGATCAAAGGATCTTCTTGAGATCC
TTTTTTTCTGCGCGTAATCTGCTGCTTGCAAACAAAAAAACCACCGCTACCAGCGGTGGTTTGTTTGCCG
GATCAAGAGCTACCAACTCTTTTTCCGAAGGTAACTGGCTTCAGCAGAGCGCAGATACCAAATACTGTCC
TTCTAGTGTAGCCGTAGTTAGGCCACCACTTCAAGAACTCTGTAGCACCGCCTACATACCTCGCTCTGCT
AATCCTGTTACCAGTGGCTGCTGCCAGTGGCGATAAGTCGTGTCTTACCGGGTTGGACTCAAGACGATAG
TTACCGGATAAGGCGCAGCGGTCGGGCTGAACGGGGGGTTCGTGCACACAGCCCAGCTTGGAGCGAACGA
CCTACACCGAACTGAGATACCTACAGCGTGAGCATTGAGAAAGCGCCACGCTTCCCGAAGGGAGAAAGGC
GGACAGGTATCCGGTAAGCGGCAGGGTCGGAACAGGAGAGCGCACGAGGGAGCTTCCAGGGGGAAACGCC
TGGTATCTTTATAGTCCTGTCGGGTTTCGCCACCTCTGACTTGAGCGTCGATTTTTGTGATGCTCGTCAG
GGGGGCGGAGCCTATGGAAAAACGCCAGCAACGCGGCCTTTTTACGGTTCCTGGCCTTTTGCTGGCCTTT
TGCTCACATGTTCTTTCCTGCGTTATCCCCTGATTCTGTGGATAACCGTATTACCGCCTTTGAGTGAGCT
GATACCGCTCGCCGCAGCCGAACGACCGAGCGCAGCGAGTCAGTGAGCGAGGAAGCGGAAGAGCGCCCAA
TACGCAAACCGCCTCTCCCCGCGCGTTGGCCGATTCATTAATGCAGCTGGCACGACAGGTTTCCCGACTG
GAAAGCGGGCAGTGAGCGCAACGCAATTAATACGCGTACCGCTAGCCAGGAAGAGTTTGTAGAAACGCAA
AAAGGCCATCCGTCAGGATGGCCTTCTGCTTAGTTTGATGCCTGGCAGTTTATGGCGGGCGTCCTGCCCG
CCACCCTCCGGGCCGTTGCTTCACAACGTTCAAATCCGCTCCCGGCGGATTTGTCCTACTCAGGAGAGCG
TTCACCGACAAACAACAGATAAAACGAAAGGCCCAGTCTTCCGACTGAGCCTTTCGTTTTATTTGATGCC
TGGCAGTTCCCTACTCTCGCGTTAACGCTAGCATGG
Features (pLannotate 1.2.2; 8 found; start..end, strand, type, name):
      3..39      -  CDS            lacZα (fragment): LacZα fragment of β-galactosidase; lacZ fragment
    596..619     +  promoter       Pc promoter (fragment): intI1 (promoter lies within the coding sequence); class 1 integron promoter
    795..851     +  CDS            GmR (fragment): gentamycin acetyltransferase; aacC1; confers resistance to gentamycin
    858..1649    +  CDS            SmR: aminoglycoside adenylyltransferase (Murphy, 1985); aadA; confers resistance to spectinomycin and streptomycin
   1742..2330    +  rep_origin     ori: high-copy-number ColE1/pMB1/pBR322/pUC origin of replication
   2513..2605    +  CDS            lacI (fragment): lac repressor; lacI; The lac repressor binds to the lac operator to inhibit transcription in E. coli. This inhibition can be relieved by adding lactose or isopropyl-β-D-thiogalactopyranoside (IPTG).
   2660..2687    -  terminator     rrnB T2 terminator: transcription terminator T2 from the E. coli rrnB gene
   2819..2862    +  terminator     rrnB T1 terminator: Escherichia coli rrnB; transcription terminator T1 from the E. coli rrnB gene
