[The description below was written by a language model from this plasmid's Addgene catalogue record and pLannotate feature annotations shown in this document.]
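Description:
pFUSB4_GTCC is a small (about 2.9 kb) intermediate array plasmid for Golden Gate assembly of TALENs, built on the pFUS_B4 backbone. It carries a pre-assembled block of four synthetic TAL effector repeats whose repeat-variable diresidues are NN, NG, HD and HD. By the standard RVD code these recognise G, T, C and C, which explains the plasmid name. The depositor notes that the array was itself made by Golden Gate cloning. The catalogue lists the vector type as mammalian expression/TALEN, but the annotated features include no eukaryotic promoter or polyadenylation signal. It is therefore best understood as a cloning module rather than an expression construct in its own right.

Propagation in E. coli relies on a high-copy ColE1/pUC-type origin, and selection is by spectinomycin through the aadA aminoglycoside adenylyltransferase gene (SmR). That gene sits downstream of a fragment of a class 1 integron Pc promoter and a short remnant of a gentamicin resistance gene. The feature table also detects rrnB T1 and T2 terminators and small lacZα and lacI fragments. The lacZα remnant is consistent with a blue/white screening cassette that the repeat array has replaced, although the record does not say so. The automated annotation does not label the TAL repeats themselves, so the insert lies in an unannotated part of the sequence.

The associated publication describes a simplified 15-RVD GoldyTALEN design for in vivo genome engineering. In that context, a ready-made four-repeat module like this one would be combined with other repeat arrays in a final Golden Gate step. That step places them in a TALEN scaffold vector and so reduces the number of pieces needed to build a custom nuclease.
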