Addgene plasmid #48549: pFUSB4_GTCC
Depositing lab: Stephen Ekker. Depositing organization: Mayo Foundation for Medical Education and Research. Publication: High Efficiency In Vivo Genome Engineering with a Simplified 15-RVD GoldyTALEN Design. Ma AC, Lee HB, Clark KJ, Ekker SC. PLoS One. 2013 May 29;8(5):e65259. doi: 10.1371/journal.pone.0065259. Print 2013. PubMed 23734242.
Backbone
  Vector backbone: pFUS_B4
  Vector type: Mammalian Expression, TALEN
Growth in bacteria
  Bacterial resistance: Spectinomycin, 50 μg/mL
  Growth temperature: 37°C
  Growth strain: Top10
  Copy number: Unknown
Gene/Insert
  Gene/Insert name: RVD sequence: NN NG HD HD
  Species: Synthetic
  Cloning method: Unknown
  Sequencing primers: 5′ ttgatgcctggcagttccct; 3′ cgaaccgaacaggcttatgt
Terms and licenses: Academic/Nonprofit Terms; Industry Terms: Not Available to Industry
Depositor comments: Plasmid was created using Golden Gate cloning.
How to cite: pFUSB4_GTCC was a gift from Stephen Ekker (Addgene plasmid # 48549 ; http://n2t.net/addgene:48549 ; RRID:Addgene_48549)
