>Addgene plasmid #48549 | pFUSB4_GTCC | addgene partial sequence | sequence record 70940 | pCR8_F1 5'-ttgatgcctggcagttccct-3'
TCACGACGTTGTAAAACGACGGCCAGTCTTAAGCGTCTCATGGCCTGACCCCGGACCAAGTGGTGGCTAT
CGCCAGCAACAATGGCGGCAAGCAAGCGCTCGAAACGGTGCAGCGGCTGTTGCCGGTGCTGTGCCAGGAC
CATGGCCTGACCCCGGACCAAGTGGTGGCTATCGCCAGCAACGGTGGCGGCAAGCAAGCGCTCGAAACGG
TGCAGCGGCTGTTGCCGGTGCTGTGCCAGGACCATGGCCTGACTCCGGACCAAGTGGTGGCTATCGCCAG
CCACGATGGCGGCAAGCAAGCGCTCGAAACGGTGCAGCGGCTGTTGCCGGTGCTGTGCCAGGACCATGGC
CTGACTCCGGACCAAGTGGTGGCTATCGCCAGCCACGATGGCGGCAAGCAAGCGCTCGAAACGGTGCAGC
GGCTGTTGCCGGTGCTGTGCCAGGACCATGGCCTGACCCCGGACCAAGTGGTGGCTATCGAGACGTCTAG
ACCAGCCAGGACAGAAATGCCTCGACTTCGCTGCTACCCAAGGTTGCCGGGTGACGCACACCGTGGAAAC
GGATGAAGGCACGAACCCAGTGGACATAAGCCTGTTCGGTTCGTAAGCTGTAATGCAAGTAGCGTATGCG
CTCACGCAACTGGTCCAGAACCTTGACCGAACGCAGCGGTGGTAACGGCGCAGTGGCGGTTTTCATGGCT
TGTTATGACTGTTTTTTTGGGGTACAGTCTATGCCTCGGGCATCCAAGCAGCAAGCGCGTTACGCCGTGG
GTCGATGTTTGATGTTATGGAGCAGCAACGATGTTACGCAGCA
